Addgene plasmid #66175: pET15b+PCNA2 WT
Purpose: Expresses the wild type of Sulfolobus solfataricus PCNA2
Depositing lab: Teruyuki Nagamune. Depositing organization: The University of Tokyo. Publication: Introduction of selective intersubunit disulfide bonds into self-assembly protein scaffold to enhance an artificial multienzyme complex's activity. Hirakawa H, Kakitani A, Nagamune T. Biotechnol Bioeng. 2013 Jul;110(7):1858-64. doi: 10.1002/bit.24861. Epub 2013 Feb 22. PubMed 23404255.
Backbone
  Vector backbone: pET-15b(+)
  Backbone manufacturer: Novagen
  Backbone size w/o insert (bp): 5698
  Total vector size (bp): 6446
  Vector type: Bacterial Expression
Growth in bacteria
  Bacterial resistance: Ampicillin, 100 μg/mL
  Growth temperature: 37°C
  Growth strain: DH5alpha
  Growth instructions: Supplement with 1% glucose is recommended to suppress leaky expression.
  Copy number: Low Copy
Gene/Insert
  Gene/Insert name: DNA polymerase sliding clamp 2 (alt name: PCNA2)
  Species: Synthetic; Sulfolobus solfataricus P2
  Insert size (bp): 748
  GenBank ID: NP_342519
  Promoter: T7 promoter
  Tag / fusion protein: His6 tag (N terminal on backbone)
  Cloning method: Restriction Enzyme; 5′ cloning site NdeI (not destroyed); 3′ cloning site BamHI (not destroyed)
  Sequencing primers: 5′ T7; 3′ T7 Terminal
Terms and licenses: Academic/Nonprofit Terms; Industry Terms: Not Available to Industry
Depositor comments: The PCNA2 gene was subcloned from a synthetic gene whose codons are optimized for E. coli expression.
How to cite: pET15b+PCNA2 WT was a gift from Teruyuki Nagamune (Addgene plasmid # 66175 ; http://n2t.net/addgene:66175 ; RRID:Addgene_66175)
