[The description below was written by a language model from this plasmid's Addgene catalogue record and pLannotate feature annotations shown in this document.]
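Description:
pET15b+PCNA2 WT is a bacterial expression plasmid built on the Novagen pET-15b(+) backbone for producing wild-type PCNA2, one of the DNA polymerase sliding clamp subunits of the archaeon Sulfolobus (Saccharolobus) solfataricus P2. The roughly 6.4 kb plasmid replicates in E. coli from a pBR322-type ColE1 origin. This origin is accompanied by the bom region and the rop gene, which keeps copy number low, as the record notes. Selection is by ampicillin through the bla β-lactamase gene. The annotated tetracycline-resistance fragments and tet promoter are non-functional remnants of the pBR322 ancestry, interrupted by the expression cassette and lacI.

The PCNA2 coding sequence was subcloned from a synthetic gene codon-optimized for E. coli and inserted between the NdeI and BamHI sites, both of which are retained. Transcription is driven by a T7 promoter followed immediately by a lac operator. Translation initiates from the phage T7 gene 10 ribosome binding site, and a T7 terminator closes the unit. The backbone supplies an N-terminal His6 tag followed by a thrombin cleavage site, allowing metal-affinity purification and optional tag removal. The short "capTEV" hit in the automated annotation most likely reflects this His-tag region, and the "SET1" fragment is probably backbone sequence downstream of the insert rather than a deliberate fusion. The plasmid-borne lacI gene provides lac repressor, so expression is held off until induction with IPTG in a host that supplies T7 RNA polymerase.

In S. solfataricus, PCNA2 assembles with two other PCNA subunits into a heterotrimeric ring. The associated publication uses this self-assembling ring as a protein scaffold for artificial multienzyme complexes, and this wild-type construct presumably serves as the reference for its disulfide-engineered variants.
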