Features (pLannotate 1.2.2; 21 found; start..end, strand, type, name):
    104..208     +  promoter       AmpR promoter: bla
    209..1069    +  CDS            AmpR: β-lactamase; bla; confers resistance to ampicillin, carbenicillin, and related antibiotics
   1240..1828    +  rep_origin     ori: high-copy-number ColE1/pMB1/pBR322/pUC origin of replication
   2014..2156    -  misc_feature   bom: basis of mobility region from pBR322
   2258..2449    -  CDS            rop: Rop protein, which maintains plasmids at low copy number; rop
   2466..2846    +  CDS            YPB1_ECOLX: Protein predicted: Swiss-Prot protein existence level 4. From Escherichia coli.
   3088..3712    -  CDS            TcR (fragment): tetracycline efflux protein; tet; confers resistance to tetracycline
   3727..3748    -  protein_bind   CAP binding site: CAP binding activates transcription in the presence of cAMP. E. coli catabolite activator protein
   3761..4843    -  CDS            lacI: lac repressor; lacI; The lac repressor binds to the lac operator to inhibit transcription in E. coli. This inhibition can be relieved by adding lactose or isopropyl-β-D-thiogalactopyranoside (IPTG).
   4844..4921    -  promoter       lacI promoter: lacI
   4929..5208    -  CDS            TcR (fragment): tetracycline efflux protein; tet; confers resistance to tetracycline
   5230..5248    +  promoter       T7 promoter: promoter for bacteriophage T7 RNA polymerase
   5249..5273    +  protein_bind   lac operator: The lac repressor binds to the lac operator to inhibit transcription in E. coli. This inhibition can be relieved by adding lactose or isopropyl-β-D-thiogalactopyranoside (IPTG). lac repressor encoded by lacI
   5288..5310    +  RBS            RBS: efficient ribosome binding site from bacteriophage T7 gene 10 (Olins and Rangwala, 1989)
   5329..5345    +  CDS            capTEV™ (fragment): composite tag for in vivo biotinylation, TEV protease cleavage, and 6xHis tagging
   5356..5373    +  CDS            thrombin site: thrombin recognition and cleavage site
   5380..6114    +  CDS            pcn2: PCNA2_SACS2 - Also known as pcnA-2. Experimental evidence at protein level: Swiss-Prot protein existence level 1. One of the sliding clamp subunits that acts as a moving platform for DNA processing. Responsible for tethering the catalytic subunit of DNA polymerase to DNA during high-speed replication. Heterotrimer stimulates the Holliday junction resolvase Hjc. DNA polymerase I, DNA ligase and the flap endonuclease may be constitutively associated with the PCNA heterotrimer forming a scanning complex able to couple DNA synthesis and Okazaki fragment maturation. From Saccharolobus solfataricus
   6129..6178    +  CDS            SET1 (fragment): solubility-enhancement tag derived from T7 phage gene 10B
   6186..6233    +  terminator     T7 terminator: transcription terminator for bacteriophage T7 RNA polymerase
   6256..6360    -  CDS            TcR (fragment): tetracycline efflux protein; tet; confers resistance to tetracycline
   6408..6436    -  promoter       tet promoter: E. coli promoter for tetracycline efflux protein gene
>Addgene plasmid #66175 | pET15b+PCNA2 WT | depositor full sequence | sequence record 112849 | pET15b+PCNA2 WT sequence 6445 bps
TTCTTGAAGACGAAAGGGCCTCGTGATACGCCTATTTTTATAGGTTAATGTCATGATAATAATGGTTTCT
TAGACGTCAGGTGGCACTTTTCGGGGAAATGTGCGCGGAACCCCTATTTGTTTATTTTTCTAAATACATT
CAAATATGTATCCGCTCATGAGACAATAACCCTGATAAATGCTTCAATAATATTGAAAAAGGAAGAGTAT
GAGTATTCAACATTTCCGTGTCGCCCTTATTCCCTTTTTTGCGGCATTTTGCCTTCCTGTTTTTGCTCAC
CCAGAAACGCTGGTGAAAGTAAAAGATGCTGAAGATCAGTTGGGTGCACGAGTGGGTTACATCGAACTGG
ATCTCAACAGCGGTAAGATCCTTGAGAGTTTTCGCCCCGAAGAACGTTTTCCAATGATGAGCACTTTTAA
AGTTCTGCTATGTGGCGCGGTATTATCCCGTGTTGACGCCGGGCAAGAGCAACTCGGTCGCCGCATACAC
TATTCTCAGAATGACTTGGTTGAGTACTCACCAGTCACAGAAAAGCATCTTACGGATGGCATGACAGTAA
GAGAATTATGCAGTGCTGCCATAACCATGAGTGATAACACTGCGGCCAACTTACTTCTGACAACGATCGG
AGGACCGAAGGAGCTAACCGCTTTTTTGCACAACATGGGGGATCATGTAACTCGCCTTGATCGTTGGGAA
CCGGAGCTGAATGAAGCCATACCAAACGACGAGCGTGACACCACGATGCCTGCAGCAATGGCAACAACGT
TGCGCAAACTATTAACTGGCGAACTACTTACTCTAGCTTCCCGGCAACAATTAATAGACTGGATGGAGGC
GGATAAAGTTGCAGGACCACTTCTGCGCTCGGCCCTTCCGGCTGGCTGGTTTATTGCTGATAAATCTGGA
GCCGGTGAGCGTGGGTCTCGCGGTATCATTGCAGCACTGGGGCCAGATGGTAAGCCCTCCCGTATCGTAG
TTATCTACACGACGGGGAGTCAGGCAACTATGGATGAACGAAATAGACAGATCGCTGAGATAGGTGCCTC
ACTGATTAAGCATTGGTAACTGTCAGACCAAGTTTACTCATATATACTTTAGATTGATTTAAAACTTCAT
TTTTAATTTAAAAGGATCTAGGTGAAGATCCTTTTTGATAATCTCATGACCAAAATCCCTTAACGTGAGT
TTTCGTTCCACTGAGCGTCAGACCCCGTAGAAAAGATCAAAGGATCTTCTTGAGATCCTTTTTTTCTGCG
CGTAATCTGCTGCTTGCAAACAAAAAAACCACCGCTACCAGCGGTGGTTTGTTTGCCGGATCAAGAGCTA
CCAACTCTTTTTCCGAAGGTAACTGGCTTCAGCAGAGCGCAGATACCAAATACTGTCCTTCTAGTGTAGC
CGTAGTTAGGCCACCACTTCAAGAACTCTGTAGCACCGCCTACATACCTCGCTCTGCTAATCCTGTTACC
AGTGGCTGCTGCCAGTGGCGATAAGTCGTGTCTTACCGGGTTGGACTCAAGACGATAGTTACCGGATAAG
GCGCAGCGGTCGGGCTGAACGGGGGGTTCGTGCACACAGCCCAGCTTGGAGCGAACGACCTACACCGAAC
TGAGATACCTACAGCGTGAGCTATGAGAAAGCGCCACGCTTCCCGAAGGGAGAAAGGCGGACAGGTATCC
GGTAAGCGGCAGGGTCGGAACAGGAGAGCGCACGAGGGAGCTTCCAGGGGGAAACGCCTGGTATCTTTAT
AGTCCTGTCGGGTTTCGCCACCTCTGACTTGAGCGTCGATTTTTGTGATGCTCGTCAGGGGGGCGGAGCC
TATGGAAAAACGCCAGCAACGCGGCCTTTTTACGGTTCCTGGCCTTTTGCTGGCCTTTTGCTCACATGTT
CTTTCCTGCGTTATCCCCTGATTCTGTGGATAACCGTATTACCGCCTTTGAGTGAGCTGATACCGCTCGC
CGCAGCCGAACGACCGAGCGCAGCGAGTCAGTGAGCGAGGAAGCGGAAGAGCGCCTGATGCGGTATTTTC
TCCTTACGCATCTGTGCGGTATTTCACACCGCATATATGGTGCACTCTCAGTACAATCTGCTCTGATGCC
GCATAGTTAAGCCAGTATACACTCCGCTATCGCTACGTGACTGGGTCATGGCTGCGCCCCGACACCCGCC
AACACCCGCTGACGCGCCCTGACGGGCTTGTCTGCTCCCGGCATCCGCTTACAGACAAGCTGTGACCGTC
TCCGGGAGCTGCATGTGTCAGAGGTTTTCACCGTCATCACCGAAACGCGCGAGGCAGCTGCGGTAAAGCT
CATCAGCGTGGTCGTGAAGCGATTCACAGATGTCTGCCTGTTCATCCGCGTCCAGCTCGTTGAGTTTCTC
CAGAAGCGTTAATGTCTGGCTTCTGATAAAGCGGGCCATGTTAAGGGCGGTTTTTTCCTGTTTGGTCACT
GATGCCTCCGTGTAAGGGGGATTTCTGTTCATGGGGGTAATGATACCGATGAAACGAGAGAGGATGCTCA
CGATACGGGTTACTGATGATGAACATGCCCGGTTACTGGAACGTTGTGAGGGTAAACAACTGGCGGTATG
GATGCGGCGGGACCAGAGAAAAATCACTCAGGGTCAATGCCAGCGCTTCGTTAATACAGATGTAGGTGTT
CCACAGGGTAGCCAGCAGCATCCTGCGATGCAGATCCGGAACATAATGGTGCAGGGCGCTGACTTCCGCG
TTTCCAGACTTTACGAAACACGGAAACCGAAGACCATTCATGTTGTTGCTCAGGTCGCAGACGTTTTGCA
GCAGCAGTCGCTTCACGTTCGCTCGCGTATCGGTGATTCATTCTGCTAACCAGTAAGGCAACCCCGCCAG
CCTAGCCGGGTCCTCAACGACAGGAGCACGATCATGCGCACCCGTGGCCAGGACCCAACGCTGCCCGAGA
TGCGCCGCGTGCGGCTGCTGGAGATGGCGGACGCGATGGATATGTTCTGCCAAGGGTTGGTTTGCGCATT
CACAGTTCTCCGCAAGAATTGATTGGCTCCAATTCTTGGAGTGGTGAATCCGTTAGCGAGGTGCCGCCGG
CTTCCATTCAGGTCGAGGTGGCCCGGCTCCATGCACCGCGACGCAACGCGGGGAGGCAGACAAGGTATAG
GGCGGCGCCTACAATCCATGCCAACCCGTTCCATGTGCTCGCCGAGGCGGCATAAATCGCCGTGACGATC
AGCGGTCCAGTGATCGAAGTTAGGCTGGTAAGAGCCGCGAGCGATCCTTGAAGCTGTCCCTGATGGTCGT
CATCTACCTGCCTGGACAGCATGGCCTGCAACGCGGGCATCCCGATGCCGCCGGAAGCGAGAAGAATCAT
AATGGGGAAGGCCATCCAGCCTCGCGTCGCGAACGCCAGCAAGACGTAGCCCAGCGCGTCGGCCGCCATG
CCGGCGATAATGGCCTGCTTCTCGCCGAAACGTTTGGTGGCGGGACCAGTGACGAAGGCTTGAGCGAGGG
CGTGCAAGATTCCGAATACCGCAAGCGACAGGCCGATCATCGTCGCGCTCCAGCGAAAGCGGTCCTCGCC
GAAAATGACCCAGAGCGCTGCCGGCACCTGTCCTACGAGTTGCATGATAAAGAAGACAGTCATAAGTGCG
GCGACGATAGTCATGCCCCGCGCCCACCGGAAGGAGCTGACTGGGTTGAAGGCTCTCAAGGGCATCGGTC
GAGATCCCGGTGCCTAATGAGTGAGCTAACTTACATTAATTGCGTTGCGCTCACTGCCCGCTTTCCAGTC
GGGAAACCTGTCGTGCCAGCTGCATTAATGAATCGGCCAACGCGCGGGGAGAGGCGGTTTGCGTATTGGG
CGCCAGGGTGGTTTTTCTTTTCACCAGTGAGACGGGCAACAGCTGATTGCCCTTCACCGCCTGGCCCTGA
GAGAGTTGCAGCAAGCGGTCCACGCTGGTTTGCCCCAGCAGGCGAAAATCCTGTTTGATGGTGGTTAACG
GCGGGATATAACATGAGCTGTCTTCGGTATCGTCGTATCCCACTACCGAGATATCCGCACCAACGCGCAG
CCCGGACTCGGTAATGGCGCGCATTGCGCCCAGCGCCATCTGATCGTTGGCAACCAGCATCGCAGTGGGA
ACGATGCCCTCATTCAGCATTTGCATGGTTTGTTGAAAACCGGACATGGCACTCCAGTCGCCTTCCCGTT
CCGCTATCGGCTGAATTTGATTGCGAGTGAGATATTTATGCCAGCCAGCCAGACGCAGACGCGCCGAGAC
AGAACTTAATGGGCCCGCTAACAGCGCGATTTGCTGGTGACCCAATGCGACCAGATGCTCCACGCCCAGT
CGCGTACCGTCTTCATGGGAGAAAATAATACTGTTGATGGGTGTCTGGTCAGAGACATCAAGAAATAACG
CCGGAACATTAGTGCAGGCAGCTTCCACAGCAATGGCATCCTGGTCATCCAGCGGATAGTTAATGATCAG
CCCACTGACGCGTTGCGCGAGAAGATTGTGCACCGCCGCTTTACAGGCTTCGACGCCGCTTCGTTCTACC
ATCGACACCACCACGCTGGCACCCAGTTGATCGGCGCGAGATTTAATCGCCGCGACAATTTGCGACGGCG
CGTGCAGGGCCAGACTGGAGGTGGCAACGCCAATCAGCAACGACTGTTTGCCCGCCAGTTGTTGTGCCAC
GCGGTTGGGAATGTAATTCAGCTCCGCCATCGCCGCTTCCACTTTTTCCCGCGTTTTCGCAGAAACGTGG
CTGGCCTGGTTCACCACGCGGGAAACGGTCTGATAAGAGACACCGGCATACTCTGCGACATCGTATAACG
TTACTGGTTTCACATTCACCACCCTGAATTGACTCTCTTCCGGGCGCTATCATGCCATACCGCGAAAGGT
TTTGCGCCATTCGATGGTGTCCGGGATCTCGACGCTCTCCCTTATGCGACTCCTGCATTAGGAAGCAGCC
CAGTAGTAGGTTGAGGCCGTTGAGCACCGCCGCCGCAAGGAATGGTGCATGCAAGGAGATGGCGCCCAAC
AGTCCCCCGGCCACGGGGCCTGCCACCATACCCACGCCGAAACAAGCGCTCATGAGCCCGAAGTGGCGAG
CCCGATCTTCCCCATCGGTGATGTCGGCGATATAGGCGCCAGCAACCGCACCTGTGGCGCCGGTGATGCC
GGCCACGATGCGTCCGGCGTAGAGGATCGAGATCTCGATCCCGCGAAATTAATACGACTCACTATAGGGG
AATTGTGAGCGGATAACAATTCCCCTCTAGAAATAATTTTGTTTAACTTTAAGAAGGAGATATACCATGG
GCAGCAGCCATCATCATCATCATCACAGCAGCGGCCTGGTGCCGCGCGGCAGCCATATGATGAAAGCCAA
AGTGATCGATGCAGTTTCTTTCAGTTACATCCTGCGTACCGTGGGCGATTTCCTGAGCGAAGCCAACTTT
ATTGTGACGAAAGAAGGCATTCGTGTTAGTGGTATCGATCCGAGCCGCGTGGTTTTTCTGGATATCTTCC
TGCCGAGCTCTTACTTTGAAGGCTTCGAAGTTAGCCAGGAAAAAGAAATCATCGGTTTCAAACTGGAAGA
TGTGAACGATATTCTGAAACGTGTTCTGAAAGATGATACCCTGATCCTGAGTAGCAATGAATCTAAACTG
ACCCTGACGTTTGATGGTGAATTTACCCGCAGTTTTGAACTGCCGCTGATTCAGGTGGAATCTACGCAGC
CGCCGAGTGTTAATCTGGAATTTCCGTTCAAAGCGCAGCTGCTGACCATTACGTTTGCCGATATTATCGA
TGAACTGAGTGATCTGGGCGAAGTGCTGAACATCCATAGCAAAGAAAACAAACTGTACTTCGAAGTGATC
GGTGATCTGAGCACCGCGAAAGTTGAACTGTCTACCGATAACGGCACGCTGCTGGAAGCGTCTGGTGCCG
ATGTGTCTAGTAGCTATGGCATGGAATACGTTGCAAATACCACGAAAATGCGTCGCGCGAGCGATTCTAT
GGAACTGTACTTCGGTAGCCAGATTCCGCTGAAACTGCGTTTTAAACTGCCGCAGGAAGGCTACGGTGAT
TTCTACATCGCACCGCGCGCGGATTAAGAGCGGATCCGGCTGCTAACAAAGCCCGAAAGGAAGCTGAGTT
GGCTGCTGCCACCGCTGAGCAATAACTAGCATAACCCCTTGGGGCCTCTAAACGGGTCTTGAGGGGTTTT
TTGCTGAAAGGAGGAACTATATCCGGATATCCCGCAAGAGGCCCGGCAGTACCGGCATAACCAAGCCTAT
GCCTACAGCATCCAGGGTGACGGTGCCGAGGATGACGATGAGCGCATTGTTAGATTTCATACACGGTGCC
TGACTGCGTTAGCAATTTAACTGTGATAAACTACCGCATTAAAGCTTATCGATGATAAGCTGTCAAACAT
GAGAA
