>Addgene plasmid #66175 | pET15b+PCNA2 WT | addgene partial sequence | sequence record 117575 | T7term 5'-GCTAGTTATTGCTCAGCGG-3'
TTTGTTAGCAGCCGGATCCGCTCTTAATCCGCGCGCGGTGCGATGTAGAAATCACCGTAGCCTTCCTGCG
GCAGTTTAAAACGCAGTTTCAGCGGAATCTGGCTACCGAAGTACAGTTCCATAGAATCGCTCGCGCGACG
CATTTTCGTGGTATTTGCAACGTATTCCATGCCATAGCTACTAGACACATCGGCACCAGACGCTTCCAGC
AGCGTGCCGTTATCGGTAGACAGTTCAACTTTCGCGGTGCTCAGATCACCGATCACTTCGAAGTACAGTT
TGTTTTCTTTGCTATGGATGTTCAGCACTTCGCCCAGATCACTCAGTTCATCGATAATATCGGCAAACGT
AATGGTCAGCAGCTGCGCTTTGAACGGAAATTCCAGATTAACACTCGGCGGCTGCGTAGATTCCACCTGA
ATCAGCGGCAGTTCAAAACTGCGGGTAAATTCACCATCAAACGTCAGGGTCAGTTTAGATTCATTGCTAC
TCAGGATCAGGGTATCATCTTTCAGAACACGTTTCAGAATATCGTTCACATCTTCCAGTTTGAAACCGAT
GATTTCTTTTTCCTGGCTAACTTCGAAGCCTTCAAAGTAAGAGCTCGGCAGGAAGATATCCAGAAAAACC
ACGCGGCTCGGATCGATACCACTAACACGAATGCCTTCTTTCGTCACAATAAAGTTGGCTTCGCTCAGGA
AATCGCCCACGGTACGCAGGATGTAACTGAAAGAAACTGCATCGATCACTTTGGCTTTCATCATATGGCT
GCCGCGCGGCACCAGGCCGCTGCTGTGATGATGATGATGATGGCTGCTGCCCATGGTATATCTCCTTCTT
AAAGTTAAACAAAATTATTTCTAGAGGGGAATTGTTATCCGCTCACAATTCCCCTATAGTGAGTCGTATT
AATTTCGCGGGATCGAGATCTCGATCCTCTACGCCGGA
